Addgene plasmid #13671: pQLinkG2
Depositing lab: Konrad Buessow. Depositing organization: Max Planck Institute for Molecular Genetics. Publication: Vectors for co-expression of an unrestricted number of proteins. Scheich C, Kummel D, Soumailakakis D, Heinemann U, Bussow K. Nucleic Acids Res. 2007;35(6):e43. doi: 10.1093/nar/gkm067. Epub 2007 Feb 20. PubMed 17311810.
Backbone
  Vector backbone: pQE-2
  Backbone manufacturer: Qiagen
  Backbone size w/o insert (bp): 5508
  Vector type: Bacterial Expression ; Co-expression
Growth in bacteria
  Bacterial resistance: Ampicillin, 100 μg/mL
  Growth temperature: 37°C
  Growth strain: DH5alpha
  Copy number: Unknown
Gene/Insert
  Gene/Insert name: multi cloning site (alt name: pQTEV3G2)
  Insert size (bp): 29
  Tag / fusion protein: GST (N terminal on backbone); attB1 (N terminal on backbone); TEV (N terminal on backbone)
  Cloning method: Restriction Enzyme; 5′ cloning site BamHI (not destroyed); 3′ cloning site NotI (not destroyed)
  Sequencing primers: 5′ pGEX5'; 3′ pQE276, GGCAACCGAGCGTTCTGAAC
Terms and licenses: Academic/Nonprofit Terms; Industry Terms: Not Available to Industry
Depositor comments: Please note that the chloramphenicol resistance gene in this plasmid is incomplete. It is lacking a promoter, therefore it is supposed to be inactive.
How to cite: pQLinkG2 was a gift from Konrad Buessow (Addgene plasmid # 13671 ; http://n2t.net/addgene:13671 ; RRID:Addgene_13671)
