[The description below was written by a language model from this plasmid's Addgene catalogue record and pLannotate feature annotations shown in this document.]
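Description:
pQLinkG2 is an E. coli expression vector derived from the Qiagen pQE-2 backbone, and the record classes it as a bacterial expression and co-expression plasmid. This is the empty form of the vector: the "insert" is only a 29 bp multiple cloning site. The annotated sequence is 5,537 nt long. The plasmid replicates from a ColE1/pMB1-type origin, with a pBR322 bom region and a short rop fragment nearby, and is selected with ampicillin through the bla gene under its own promoter. The copy number is recorded as unknown. A cat (chloramphenicol acetyltransferase) coding sequence followed by the rrnB T1 terminator is also present. However, only a fragment of the cat promoter is annotated, and the depositor notes that the gene lacks a functional promoter and should be inactive.

The expression cassette is driven by the phage T5 promoter, which E. coli RNA polymerase recognises. Control comes from lac operator sequences together with a plasmid-borne lacI gene under the stronger lacIq promoter, so expression is repressed until it is induced with IPTG. Downstream lies the Schistosoma japonicum glutathione S-transferase coding sequence, then an attB1 site and a TEV protease recognition sequence. A gene cloned between the retained BamHI and NotI sites is therefore made as an N-terminal GST fusion, suitable for glutathione affinity purification, and the tag can be removed with TEV protease. An attB2 site in reverse orientation and the lambda t0 terminator follow the cloning region. The associated publication describes vectors for co-expressing an unrestricted number of proteins, which indicates use in building multi-protein expression constructs. The supplied fields and feature table do not describe how cassettes are combined.
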