Features (pLannotate 1.2.2; 19 found; start..end, strand, type, name):
     36..80      +  promoter       T5 promoter: bacteriophage T5 promoter for E. coli RNA polymerase, with embedded lac operator
     88..104     +  protein_bind   lac operator: The lac repressor binds to the lac operator to inhibit transcription in E. coli. This inhibition can be relieved by adding lactose or isopropyl-β-D-thiogalactopyranoside (IPTG). lac repressor encoded by lacI
    141..794     +  CDS            GST26_SCHJA: Experimental evidence at protein level: Swiss-Prot protein existence level 1. GST isoenzymes appear to play a central role in the parasite detoxification system. Other functions are also suspected including a role in increasing the solubility of haematin in the parasite gut. From Schistosoma japonicum (Blood fluke).
    817..837     +  protein_bind   attB1: mutant version of attB; core recombination site for the Gateway® BP reaction BP Clonase™
    839..859     +  CDS            capTEV™ (fragment): composite tag for in vivo biotinylation, TEV protease cleavage, and 6xHis tagging
    898..922     -  protein_bind   attB2: mutant version of attB; recombination site for the Gateway® BP reaction BP Clonase™
    944..1038    +  terminator     lambda t0 terminator: transcription terminator from phage lambda
   1103..1131    +  promoter       cat promoter (fragment): promoter of the E. coli cat gene encoding chloramphenicol acetyltransferase
   1132..1788    +  CDS            cat: CAT_ECOLX - Experimental evidence at protein level: Swiss-Prot protein existence level 1. This enzyme is an effector of chloramphenicol resistance in bacteria. From Escherichia coli. This protein is used as a marker in many commonly used cloning vectors, such as pACYC184.
   1856..1942    +  terminator     rrnB T1 terminator: Escherichia coli rrnB; transcription terminator T1 from the E. coli rrnB gene
   1965..1982    -  promoter       tet promoter (fragment): E. coli promoter for tetracycline efflux protein gene
   2001..2022    -  protein_bind   CAP binding site: CAP binding activates transcription in the presence of cAMP. E. coli catabolite activator protein
   2035..3117    -  CDS            lacI: lac repressor; lacI; The lac repressor binds to the lac operator to inhibit transcription in E. coli. This inhibition can be relieved by adding lactose or isopropyl-β-D-thiogalactopyranoside (IPTG).
   3118..3195    -  promoter       lacIq promoter: lacI (mutant); In the lacIq allele, a single base change in the promoter boosts expression of the lacI gene about 10-fold.
   3244..3285    +  CDS            rop (fragment): Rop protein, which maintains plasmids at low copy number; rop
   3387..3527    +  misc_feature   bom: basis of mobility region from pBR322
   3713..4301    -  rep_origin     ori: high-copy-number ColE1/pMB1/pBR322/pUC origin of replication
   4472..5332    -  CDS            AmpR: β-lactamase; bla; confers resistance to ampicillin, carbenicillin, and related antibiotics
   5333..5437    -  promoter       AmpR promoter: bla
>Addgene plasmid #13671 | pQLinkG2 | depositor full sequence | sequence record 7737 | Author sequence
CTCGAGCTTAATTAACAACACCATTTGTCGAGAAATCATAAAAAATTTATTTGCTTTGTGAGCGGATAAC
AATTATAATAGATTCAATTGTGAGCGGATAACAATTTCACACAGAATTCATTAAAGAGGAGAAATTAACT
ATGTCCCCTATACTAGGTTATTGGAAAATTAAGGGCCTTGTGCAACCCACTCGACTTCTTTTGGAATATC
TTGAAGAAAAATATGAAGAGCATTTGTATGAGCGCGATGAAGGTGATAAATGGCGAAACAAAAAGTTTGA
ATTGGGTTTGGAGTTTCCCAATCTTCCTTATTATATTGATGGTGATGTTAAATTAACACAGTCTATGGCC
ATCATACGTTATATAGCTGACAAGCACAACATGTTGGGTGGTTGTCCAAAAGAGCGTGCAGAGATTTCAA
TGCTTGAAGGAGCGGTTTTGGATATTAGATACGGTGTTTCGAGAATTGCATATAGTAAAGACTTTGAAAC
TCTCAAAGTTGATTTTCTTAGCAAGCTACCTGAAATGCTGAAAATGTTCGAAGATCGTTTATGTCATAAA
ACATATTTGAATGGTGATCATGTAACCCATCCTGACTTCATGTTGTATGACGCTCTTGATGTTGTTTTAT
ACATGGACCCAATGTGCCTGGATGCGTTCCCAAAATTAGTTTGTTTTAAAAAACGTATTGAAGCTATCCC
ACAAATTGATAAGTACTTGAAATCCAGCAAGTATATAGCATGGCCTTTGCAGGGCTGGCAAGCCACGTTT
GGTGGTGGCGACCATCCTCCAAAATCGGATCTGGGTGCTGCAGGTACAAGTTTGTACAAAAAAGCAGGCG
AGAATCTTTATTTTCAGGGATCCAGTCTTCGCATGCATGAAGACGCGGCCGCCTAGGACCCAGCTTTCTT
GTACAAAGTGGTAAGCTTAATTAGCTGAGCTTGGACTCCTGTTGATAGATCCAGTAATGACCTCAGAACT
CCATCTGGATTTGTTCAGAACGCTCGGTTGCCGCCGGGCGTTTTTTATTGGTGAGAATCCAAGTAACAAC
ACCATTTAAATGGAGTGGTTACAAATGGAGTGGTTAATTAAGGCTAGCTTGGCGAGATTTTCAGGAGCTA
AGGAAGCTAAAATGGAGAAAAAAATCACTGGATATACCACCGTTGATATATCCCAATGGCATCGTAAAGA
ACATTTTGAGGCATTTCAGTCAGTTGCTCAATGTACCTATAACCAGACCGTTCAGCTGGATATTACGGCC
TTTTTAAAGACCGTAAAGAAAAATAAGCACAAGTTTTATCCGGCCTTTATTCACATTCTTGCCCGCCTGA
TGAATGCTCATCCGGAATTTCGTATGGCAATGAAAGACGGTGAGCTGGTGATATGGGATAGTGTTCACCC
TTGTTACACCGTTTTCCATGAGCAAACTGAAACGTTTTCATCGCTCTGGAGTGAATACCACGACGATTTC
CGGCAGTTTCTACACATATATTCGCAAGATGTGGCGTGTTACGGTGAAAACCTGGCCTATTTCCCTAAAG
GGTTTATTGAGAATATGTTTTTCGTCTCAGCCAATCCCTGGGTGAGTTTCACCAGTTTTGATTTAAACGT
GGCCAATATGGACAACTTCTTCGCCCCCGTTTTCACCATGGGCAAATATTATACGCAAGGCGACAAGGTG
CTGATGCCGCTGGCGATTCAGGTTCATCATGCCGTTTGTGATGGCTTCCATGTCGGCAGAATGCTTAATG
AATTACAACAGTACTGCGATGAGTGGCAGGGCGGGGCGTAATTTTTTTAAGGCAGTTATTGGTGCCCTTA
AACGCCTGGGGTAATGACTCTCTAGCTTGAGGCATCAAATAAAACGAAAGGCTCAGTCGAAAGACTGGGC
CTTTCGTTTTATCTGTTGTTTGTCGGTGAACGCTCTCCTGAGTAGGACAAATCCGCCCTCTAGATTACGT
GCAGTCGATGATAAGCTGTCAAACATGAGAATTGTGCCTAATGAGTGAGCTAACTTACATTAATTGCGTT
GCGCTCACTGCCCGCTTTCCAGTCGGGAAACCTGTCGTGCCAGCTGCATTAATGAATCGGCCAACGCGCG
GGGAGAGGCGGTTTGCGTATTGGGCGCCAGGGTGGTTTTTCTTTTCACCAGTGAGACGGGCAACAGCTGA
TTGCCCTTCACCGCCTGGCCCTGAGAGAGTTGCAGCAAGCGGTCCACGCTGGTTTGCCCCAGCAGGCGAA
AATCCTGTTTGATGGTGGTTAACGGCGGGATATAACATGAGCTGTCTTCGGTATCGTCGTATCCCACTAC
CGAGATATCCGCACCAACGCGCAGCCCGGACTCGGTAATGGCGCGCATTGCGCCCAGCGCCATCTGATCG
TTGGCAACCAGCATCGCAGTGGGAACGATGCCCTCATTCAGCATTTGCATGGTTTGTTGAAAACCGGACA
TGGCACTCCAGTCGCCTTCCCGTTCCGCTATCGGCTGAATTTGATTGCGAGTGAGATATTTATGCCAGCC
AGCCAGACGCAGACGCGCCGAGACAGAACTTAATGGGCCCGCTAACAGCGCGATTTGCTGGTGACCCAAT
GCGACCAGATGCTCCACGCCCAGTCGCGTACCGTCTTCATGGGAGAAAATAATACTGTTGATGGGTGTCT
GGTCAGAGACATCAAGAAATAACGCCGGAACATTAGTGCAGGCAGCTTCCACAGCAATGGCATCCTGGTC
ATCCAGCGGATAGTTAATGATCAGCCCACTGACGCGTTGCGCGAGAAGATTGTGCACCGCCGCTTTACAG
GCTTCGACGCCGCTTCGTTCTACCATCGACACCACCACGCTGGCACCCAGTTGATCGGCGCGAGATTTAA
TCGCCGCGACAATTTGCGACGGCGCGTGCAGGGCCAGACTGGAGGTGGCAACGCCAATCAGCAACGACTG
TTTGCCCGCCAGTTGTTGTGCCACGCGGTTGGGAATGTAATTCAGCTCCGCCATCGCCGCTTCCACTTTT
TCCCGCGTTTTCGCAGAAACGTGGCTGGCCTGGTTCACCACGCGGGAAACGGTCTGATAAGAGACACCGG
CATACTCTGCGACATCGTATAACGTTACTGGTTTCACATTCACCACCCTGAATTGACTCTCTTCCGGGCG
CTATCATGCCATACCGCGAAAGGTTTTGCACCATTCGATGGTGTCGGAATTTCGGGCAGCGTTGGGTCCT
GGCCACGGGTGCGCATGATCTAGAGCTGCCTCGCGCGTTTCGGTGATGACGGTGAAAACCTCTGACACAT
GCAGCTCCCGGAGACGGTCACAGCTTGTCTGTAAGCGGATGCCGGGAGCAGACAAGCCCGTCAGGGCGCG
TCAGCGGGTGTTGGCGGGTGTCGGGGCGCAGCCATGACCCAGTCACGTAGCGATAGCGGAGTGTATACTG
GCTTAACTATGCGGCATCAGAGCAGATTGTACTGAGAGTGCACCACATGCGGTGTGAAATACCGCACAGA
TGCGTAAGGAGAAAATACCGCATCAGGCGCTCTTCCGCTTCCTCGCTCACTGACTCGCTGCGCTCGGTCG
TTCGGCTGCGGCGAGCGGTATCAGCTCACTCAAAGGCGGTAATACGGTTATCCACAGAATCAGGGGATAA
CGCAGGAAAGAACATGTGAGCAAAAGGCCAGCAAAAGGCCAGGAACCGTAAAAAGGCCGCGTTGCTGGCG
TTTTTCCATAGGCTCCGCCCCCCTGACGAGCATCACAAAAATCGACGCTCAAGTCAGAGGTGGCGAAACC
CGACAGGACTATAAAGATACCAGGCGTTTCCCCCTGGAAGCTCCCTCGTGCGCTCTCCTGTTCCGACCCT
GCCGCTTACCGGATACCTGTCCGCCTTTCTCCCTTCGGGAAGCGTGGCGCTTTCTCATAGCTCACGCTGT
AGGTATCTCAGTTCGGTGTAGGTCGTTCGCTCCAAGCTGGGCTGTGTGCACGAACCCCCCGTTCAGCCCG
ACCGCTGCGCCTTATCCGGTAACTATCGTCTTGAGTCCAACCCGGTAAGACACGACTTATCGCCACTGGC
AGCAGCCACTGGTAACAGGATTAGCAGAGCGAGGTATGTAGGCGGTGCTACAGAGTTCTTGAAGTGGTGG
CCTAACTACGGCTACACTAGAAGGACAGTATTTGGTATCTGCGCTCTGCTGAAGCCAGTTACCTTCGGAA
AAAGAGTTGGTAGCTCTTGATCCGGCAAACAAACCACCGCTGGTAGCGGTGGTTTTTTTGTTTGCAAGCA
GCAGATTACGCGCAGAAAAAAAGGATCTCAAGAAGATCCTTTGATCTTTTCTACGGGGTCTGACGCTCAG
TGGAACGAAAACTCACGTTAAGGGATTTTGGTCATGAGATTATCAAAAAGGATCTTCACCTAGATCCTTT
TAAATTAAAAATGAAGTTTTAAATCAATCTAAAGTATATATGAGTAAACTTGGTCTGACAGTTACCAATG
CTTAATCAGTGAGGCACCTATCTCAGCGATCTGTCTATTTCGTTCATCCATAGTTGCCTGACTCCCCGTC
GTGTAGATAACTACGATACGGGAGGGCTTACCATCTGGCCCCAGTGCTGCAATGATACCGCGAGACCCAC
GCTCACCGGCTCCAGATTTATCAGCAATAAACCAGCCAGCCGGAAGGGCCGAGCGCAGAAGTGGTCCTGC
AACTTTATCCGCCTCCATCCAGTCTATTAATTGTTGCCGGGAAGCTAGAGTAAGTAGTTCGCCAGTTAAT
AGTTTGCGCAACGTTGTTGCCATTGCTACAGGCATCGTGGTGTCACGCTCGTCGTTTGGTATGGCTTCAT
TCAGCTCCGGTTCCCAACGATCAAGGCGAGTTACATGATCCCCCATGTTGTGCAAAAAAGCGGTTAGCTC
CTTCGGTCCTCCGATCGTTGTCAGAAGTAAGTTGGCCGCAGTGTTATCACTCATGGTTATGGCAGCACTG
CATAATTCTCTTACTGTCATGCCATCCGTAAGATGCTTTTCTGTGACTGGTGAGTACTCAACCAAGTCAT
TCTGAGAATAGTGTATGCGGCGACCGAGTTGCTCTTGCCCGGCGTCAATACGGGATAATACCGCGCCACA
TAGCAGAACTTTAAAAGTGCTCATCATTGGAAAACGTTCTTCGGGGCGAAAACTCTCAAGGATCTTACCG
CTGTTGAGATCCAGTTCGATGTAACCCACTCGTGCACCCAACTGATCTTCAGCATCTTTTACTTTCACCA
GCGTTTCTGGGTGAGCAAAAACAGGAAGGCAAAATGCCGCAAAAAAGGGAATAAGGGCGACACGGAAATG
TTGAATACTCATACTCTTCCTTTTTCAATATTATTGAAGCATTTATCAGGGTTATTGTCTCATGAGCGGA
TACATATTTGAATGTATTTAGAAAAATAAACAAATAGGGGTTCCGCGCACATTTCCCCGAAAAGTGCCAC
CTGACGTCTAAGAAACCATTATTATCATGACATTAACCTATAAAAATAGGCGTATCACGAGGCCCTTTCG
TCTTCAC
