>Addgene plasmid #13671 | pQLinkG2 | addgene partial sequence | sequence record 19987 | 13671 with pGEX5'
CGGATCTGGGTGCTGCAGGTACAAGTTTGTACAAAAAAGCAGGCGAGAATCTTTATTTTCAGGGATCCAG
TCTTCGCATGCATGAAGACGCGGCCGCCTAGGACCCAGCTTTCTTGTACAAAGTGGTAAGCTTAATTAGC
TGAGCTTGGACTCCTGTTGATAGATCCAGTAATGACCTCAGAACTCCATCTGGATTTGTTCAGAACGCTC
GGTTGCCGCCGGGCGTTTTTTATTGGTGAGAATCCAAGTAACAACACCATTTAAATGGAGTGGTTACAAA
TGGAGTGGTTAATTAAGGCTAGCTTGGCGAGATTTTCAGGAGCTAAGGAAGCTAAAATGGAGAAAAAAAT
CACTGGATATACCACCGTTGATATATCCCAATGGCATCGTAAAGAACATTTTGAGGCATTTCAGTCAGTT
GCTCAATGTACCTATAACCAGACCGTTCAGCTGGATATTACGGCCTTTTTAAAGACCGTAAAGAAAAATA
AGCACAAGTTTTATCCGGCCTTTATTCACATTCTTGCCCGCCTGATGAATGCTCATCCGGAATTTCGTAT
GGCAATGAAAGACGGTGAGCTGGTGATATGGGATAGTGTTCACCCTTGTTACACCGTTTTCCATGAGCAA
ACTGAAACGTTTTCATCGCTCTGGAGTGAATACCACGACGATTTCCGGCAGTTTCTACACATATATTCGC
AAGATGTGGCGTGTTACGGTGAAAACCTGGCCTATTTCCCTAAAGGGTTTATTGAGAATATGTTTTTCGT
CTCAGCCAATCCCTGGGTGAGTTTCACCAGTTTTGATTTAAACGTGGCCAATATGG
